>Addgene plasmid #167145 | pX019 | addgene full sequence | sequence record 335228 | Addgene NGS Result
GGTCTCAAATGGCCTCTTTTGAAAATTCACTCTCTGTGTTGATCGTGGGAGCCGGTTTGGGTGGTCTAGC
AGCTGCTATCGCTCTCCGACGACAGGGCCACGTGGTTAAGATCTACGACTCATCTAGCTTTAAGGCCGAG
CTCGGCGCAGGCTTGGCAGTTCCACCGAATACACTGCGTAGTCTACAGCAATTGGGTTGTAACACTGAAA
ACCTTAACGGCGTTGATAATCTCTGTTTTACTGCCATGGGATATGATGGGTCAGTGGGCATGATGAACAA
TATGACTGATTACCGTGAAGCATATGGCACTAGTTGGATCATGGTTCATCGTGTCGATTTGCATAACGAG
TTGATGAGAGTTGCTTTGGACCCAGGGGGATTGGGCCCTCCCGCAACGCTTCACCTGAATCATCGAGTCA
CGTTTTGTGATGTAGATGCTTGTACGGTGACATTTACCAACGGTACAACTCAAAGTGCAGATCTTATCGT
TGGGGCTGACGGGATACGTTCAACTATCCGTAGATTTGTCTTGGAGGAGGACGTGACCGTTCCCGCAAGC
GGAATTGTGGGGTTTCGATGGTTGGTACAGGCTGATGCCCTCGATCCATATCCTGAACTCGATTGGATAG
TCAAAAAGCCACCGCTCGGAGCTAGGTTGATTTCTACGCCCCAGAATCCACAATCTGGAGTGGGACTGGC
AGATCGTAGAACTATTATTATATACGCTTGTCGTGGGGGGACAATGGTAAATGTGCTGGCCGTACACGAT
GACGAGCGAGATCAGAATACTGCAGATTGGAGCGTTCCAGCATCAAAGGATGACTTGTTTCGAGTATTCC
ATGACTACCATCCGAGATTCAGACGGCTCTTGGAATTGGCTCAAGATATAAATCTCTGGCAGATGAGGGT
TGTGCCGGTGCTCAAGAAATGGGTGAACAAACGAGTGTGCCTGCTTGGAGATGCCGCTCATGCCTCTCTT
CCGACTCTCGGCCAGGGTTTCGGGATGGGATTGGAGGACGCCGTAGCCCTTGGTACTCTCTTGCCAAAAG
GTACGACTGCTAGTCAAATAGAGACAAGACTGGCTGTCTACGAACAGCTTAGAAAGGACCGAGCAGAGTT
TGTAGCCGCTGAAAGTTATGAAGAGCAGTATGTCCCCGAGATGAGGGGCTTGTACTTGCGTAGCAAGGAA
CTTAGAGATAGAGTCATGGGGTATGACATAAAAGTGGAGTCTGAGAAGGTACTGGAAACCTTGCTTAGGA
GCTCTAACTCAGCTTAGCTTTGAGACCACGAAGTGGCTCTTCAGTGGACGAAAGGGCCTCGTGATACGCC
TATTTTTATAGGTTAATGTCATGATAATAATGGTTTCTTAGACGTCAGGTGGCACTTTTCGGGGAAATGT
GCGCGGAACCCCTATTTGTTTATTTTTCTAAATACATTCAAATATGTATCCGCTCATGAGACAATAACCC
TGATAAATGCTTCAATAATATTGAAAAAGGAAGAGTATGCGCTCACGCAACTGGTCCAGAACCTTGACCG
AACGCAGCGGTGGTAACGGCGCAGTGGCGGTTTTCATGGCTTGTTATGACTGTTTTTTTTTGGGGTACAG
TCTATGCCTCGGGCATCCAAGCAGCAAGCGCGTTACGCCGTGGGTCGATGTTTGATGTTATGGAGCAGCA
ACGATGTTACGCAGCAGGGCAGTCGCCCTAAAACAAAGTTAAACATCATGAGGGAAGCGGTGATCGCCGA
AGTATCGACTCAACTATCAGAGGTAGTTGGCGTCATCGAGCGCCATCTCGAACCGACGTTGCTGGCCGTA
CATTTGTACGGCTCCGCAGTGGATGGCGGCCTGAAGCCACACAGCGATATTGATTTGCTGGTTACGGTGA
CCGTAAGGCTTGATGAAACAACGCGGCGAGCTTTGATCAACGACCTTTTGGAAACTTCGGCTTCCCCTGG
AGAGAGCGAGATTCTCCGCGCTGTAGAAGTCACCATTGTTGTGCACGACGACATCATTCCGTGGCGTTAT
CCAGCTAAGCGCGAACTGCAATTTGGAGAATGGCAGCGCAATGACATTCTTGCAGGTATCTTCGAGCCAG
CCACGATCGACATTGATCTGGCTATCTTGCTGACAAAAGCAAGAGAACATAGCGTTGCCTTGGTAGGTCC
AGCGGCGGAGGAACTCTTTGATCCGGTTCCTGAACAGGATCTATTTGAGGCGCTAAATGAAACCTTAACG
CTATGGAACTCGCCGCCCGACTGGGCTGGCGATGAGCGAAATGTAGTGCTTACGTTGTCCCGCATTTGGT
ACAGCGCAGTAACCGGCAAAATCGCGCCGAAGGATGTCGCTGCCGACTGGGCAATGGAGCGCCTGCCGGC
CCAGTATCAGCCCGTCATACTTGAAGCTAGACAGGCTTATCTTGGACAAGAAGAAGATCGCTTGGCCTCG
CGCGCAGATCAGTTGGAAGAATTTGTCCATTACGTAAAAGGCGAGATCACCAAGGTAGTCGGCAAATAAC
TGTCAGACCAAGTTTACTCATATATACTTTAGATTGATTTAAAACTTCATTTTTAATTTAAAAGGATCTA
GGTGAAGATCCTTTTTGATAATCTCATGACCAAAATCCCTTAACGTGAGTTTTCGTTCCACTGAGCGTCA
GACCCCGTAGAAAAGATCAAAGGATCTTCTTGAGATCCTTTTTTTCTGCGCGTAATCTGCTGCTTGCAAA
CAAAAAAACCACCGCTACCAGCGGTGGTTTGTTTGCCGGATCAAGAGCTACCAACTCTTTTTCCGAAGGT
AACTGGCTTCAGCAGAGCGCAGATACCAAATACTGTTCTTCTAGTGTAGCCGTAGTTAGGCCACCACTTC
AAGAACTCTGTAGCACCGCCTACATACCTCGCTCTGCTAATCCTGTTACCAGTGGCTGCTGCCAGTGGCG
ATAAGTCGTGTCTTACCGGGTTGGACTCAAGACGATAGTTACCGGATAAGGCGCAGCGGTCGGGCTGAAC
GGGGGGTTCGTGCACACAGCCCAGCTTGGAGCGAACGACCTACACCGAACTGAGATACCTACAGCGTGAG
CTATGAGAAAGCGCCACGCTTCCCGAAGGGAGAAAGGCGGACAGGTATCCGGTAAGCGGCAGGGTCGGAA
CAGGAGAGCGCACGAGGGAGCTTCCAGGGGGAAACGCCTGGTATCTTTATAGTCCTGTCGGGTTTCGCCA
CCTCTGACTTGAGCGTCGATTTTTGTGATGCTCGTCAGGGGGGCGGAGCCTATGGAAAAACGCCAGCAAC
GCGGCCTTTTTACGGTTCCTGGCCTTTTGCTGGCCTTTTGCTCACATGTTCTTTCCTGCGTTATCCCCTG
ATTCTGTGGATAACCGTATTACCGCCTTTGAGTGAGCTGATACCGCTCGCCGCAGCCGAACGACCGAGCG
CAGCGAGTCAGTGAGCGAGGAAGCGGAAGAGCGCCCAATACGCAAACCGCCTCTCCCCGCGCGTTGGCCG
ATTCATTAATCACTCTGT
Features (pLannotate 1.2.2; 6 found; start..end, strand, type, name):
   1402..1506    +  promoter       AmpR promoter: bla
   1497..1577    -  CDS            int (fragment): INT2_ECOLX - Protein inferred from homology: Swiss-Prot protein existence level 3. Putative integrase believed to be involved in the insertion of antibiotic resistance genes into plasmids and transposons. From Escherichia coli.
   1665..1721    +  CDS            GmR (fragment): gentamycin acetyltransferase; aacC1; confers resistance to gentamycin
   1728..2516    +  CDS            aadA: S3AD_ECOLX - Experimental evidence at protein level: Swiss-Prot protein existence level 1. Mediates bacterial resistance to the antibiotics streptomycin and spectinomycin. From Escherichia coli.
   2690..3278    +  rep_origin     ori: high-copy-number ColE1/pMB1/pBR322/pUC origin of replication
   3461..3510    +  CDS            lacI (fragment): lac repressor; lacI; The lac repressor binds to the lac operator to inhibit transcription in E. coli. This inhibition can be relieved by adding lactose or isopropyl-β-D-thiogalactopyranoside (IPTG).
