[The description below was written by a language model from this plasmid's Addgene catalogue record and pLannotate feature annotations shown in this document.]
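Description:
pX019 is a MoClo-compatible Level 0 part plasmid of the CDS1 type, a small synthetic-biology vector that stores a single coding sequence as a standardised module for Golden Gate assembly. It is maintained in E. coli at high copy through a ColE1/pUC-type origin and selected with spectinomycin. The resistance is provided by an aadA gene, which the feature table places downstream of a bla (AmpR) promoter. The short integrase, gentamicin acetyltransferase and lacI fragments flagged by the annotation are best read as remnants of the resistance cassette and backbone lineage rather than functional genes.

The payload is the hispidin-3-hydroxylase gene nnH3H from the bioluminescent fungus Neonothopanus nambi, a synthetic insert of about 1.27 kb that has been codon-optimised for expression in Nicotiana benthamiana. It was inserted using BbsI sites that were destroyed during cloning. The automated feature table does not annotate this coding sequence, but the unannotated region at the start of the 3,518 nt sequence is large enough to hold it. The plasmid is deliberately promoterless and carries no annotated terminator or plant regulatory elements, so the enzyme is not expected to be expressed from this construct. In the MoClo scheme, a Level 0 CDS module is combined with separate promoter and terminator parts to build a Level 1 transcription unit, which can then be stacked into multigene constructs.

H3H hydroxylates hispidin to produce the luciferin of the fungal bioluminescence pathway. The associated work describes plants with genetically encoded autoluminescence, so this part serves as one building block for reconstituting that pathway in plants.
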