Addgene plasmid #167145: pX019
Purpose: MoClo-compatible Level 0-CDS1 promoterless vector encoding Neonothopanus nambi hispidin-3-hydroxylase nnH3H codon-optimised for expression in Nicotiana benthamiana
Depositing lab: Karen Sarkisyan. Depositing organization: Planta LLC. Publication: Plants with genetically encoded autoluminescence. Mitiouchkina T, Mishin AS, Somermeyer LG, Markina NM, Chepurnyh TV, Guglya EB, Karataeva TA, Palkina KA, Shakhova ES, Fakhranurova LI, Chekova SV, Tsarkova AS, Golubev YV, Negrebetsky VV, Dolgushin SA, Shalaev PV, Shlykov D, Melnik OA, Shipunova VO, Deyev SM, Bubyrev AI, Pushin AS, Choob VV, Dolgov SV, Kondrashov FA, Yampolsky IV, Sarkisyan KS. Nat Biotechnol. 2020 Apr 27. pii: 10.1038/s41587-020-0500-9. doi: 10.1038/s41587-020-0500-9. PubMed 32341562.
Backbone
  Vector backbone: Level0-CDS1-like
  Backbone size w/o insert (bp): 2248
  Vector type: Synthetic Biology
Growth in bacteria
  Bacterial resistance: Spectinomycin, 50 μg/mL
  Growth temperature: 37°C
  Growth strain: DH5alpha
  Copy number: High Copy
Gene/Insert
  Gene/Insert name: fungal hispidin-3-hydroxylase, nnH3H
  Species: Neonothopanus nambi
  Insert size (bp): 1268
  Cloning method: Restriction Enzyme; 5′ cloning site BbsI (destroyed during cloning); 3′ cloning site BbsI (destroyed during cloning)
  Sequencing primers: 5′ gagcgaggaagcggaagagcgccc; 3′ accattattatcatgacattaacc
Resource information
  A portion of this plasmid was derived from a plasmid made by: Synthetic
Terms and licenses: Academic/Nonprofit Terms; Industry Terms: Not Available to Industry
How to cite: pX019 was a gift from Karen Sarkisyan (Addgene plasmid # 167145 ; http://n2t.net/addgene:167145 ; RRID:Addgene_167145)
